Addgene plasmid #148863: pT7-MS2-HA-C1-HsZNF598_1-272_AH
Purpose: Mammalian Expression of HsZNF598_1-272
Depositing lab: Elisa Izaurralde. Depositing organization: Max Planck Institute for Developmental Biology.
Backbone
  Vector backbone: Unknown
  Vector type: Mammalian Expression
Growth in bacteria
  Bacterial resistance: Kanamycin, 50 μg/mL
  Growth temperature: 37°C
  Growth strain: DH5alpha
  Copy number: High Copy
Gene/Insert
  Gene/Insert name: HsZNF598_1-272
  Species: H. sapiens (human)
  Entrez Gene: ZNF598 (a.k.a. HEL2)
  Cloning method: Unknown
Terms and licenses: Academic/Nonprofit Terms; Industry Terms: Not Available to Industry
Depositor comments: Sequence according to sequence given by NCBI: NM_178167.4 Plasmids from this collection were made available to the research community and donated after the lab closed. Please note that the sequence provided by the depositing laboratory may be theoretical/predicted or based on Sanger sequencing results. There may be discrepancies between sequencing results obtained by Addgene and the depositor sequence. If an Addgene verified sequence is not available, please contact before placing your order to request that our lab fully sequence the plasmid.
How to cite: pT7-MS2-HA-C1-HsZNF598_1-272_AH was a gift from Elisa Izaurralde (Addgene plasmid # 148863 ; http://n2t.net/addgene:148863 ; RRID:Addgene_148863)
