[The description below was written by a language model from this plasmid's Addgene catalogue record and pLannotate feature annotations shown in this document.]
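Description:
pT7-MS2-HA-C1-HsZNF598_1-272_AH is a 5.3 kb mammalian expression plasmid encoding an N-terminal fragment (residues 1–272) of human ZNF598, also known as HEL2, fused to the bacteriophage MS2 coat protein and an HA epitope. The catalogue lists the backbone as unknown. It is maintained in bacteria at high copy from a ColE1/pUC-type origin under kanamycin selection. The Tn5 NeoR/KanR gene sits behind both the bacterial bla promoter and the SV40 enhancer/early promoter and is followed by an HSV TK polyadenylation signal, so the same marker could in principle give G418 resistance in mammalian cells. An f1 origin is also present.

Expression is driven by the CMV immediate-early enhancer and promoter. A T7 promoter lies just upstream of the coding region and would permit in vitro transcription. The annotated reading frame runs MS2 coat protein, then an HA tag (a hit the length of a single epitope, matched to part of a 3xHA feature), then the ZNF598 fragment, ending at residual multiple cloning site sequence and the SV40 poly(A) signal. Several short annotations (the HIV-1 LTR, chicken β-actin promoter, large T antigen, ble and bGH poly(A) fragments) are probably incidental sequence matches or backbone remnants rather than functional parts.

ZNF598 is an E3 ubiquitin ligase that monoubiquitinates 40S ribosomal proteins at stalled ribosomes and so initiates ribosome quality control. Because the MS2 coat protein binds a specific RNA stem-loop, this fusion is suited to tethering the ZNF598 N-terminal region to reporter mRNAs that carry MS2 binding sites, with the HA tag available for detection. The record itself states the purpose only as mammalian expression of the fragment.
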