Features (pLannotate 1.2.2; 19 found; start..end, strand, type, name):
     61..364     +  enhancer       CMV enhancer: human cytomegalovirus immediate early enhancer
    365..568     +  promoter       CMV promoter: human cytomegalovirus (CMV) immediate early promoter
    564..597     +  LTR            5' LTR (truncated) (fragment): truncated 5' long terminal repeat (LTR) from HIV-1
    613..631     +  promoter       T7 promoter: promoter for bacteriophage T7 RNA polymerase
    668..1054    +  CDS            MS2: bacteriophage MS2 coat protein binds to a specific stem-loop structure in the viral RNA (Peabody, 1993)
   1097..1123    +  CDS            3xHA (fragment): three tandem HA epitope tags
   1181..1197    +  promoter       chicken β-actin promoter (fragment): contains a 21-bp deletion relative to the standard chicken β-actin promoter
   1208..1954    +  CDS            ZNF598 (fragment): ZN598_HUMAN - Experimental evidence at protein level: Swiss-Prot protein existence level 1. E3 ubiquitin-protein ligase that plays a key role in the ribosome quality control (RQC), a pathway that takes place when a ribosome has stalled during translation (PubMed:28065601, PubMed:28132843). Required for ribosomes to terminally stall during translation of poly(A) sequences by mediating monoubiquitination of 40S ribosomal protein RPS10/eS10, RPS20/uS10 and RPS3/uS3 (PubMed:28065601, PubMed:28132843). Stalling precludes synthesis of a long poly-lysine tail and initiates the RQC pathway to degrade
   1958..1983    +  misc_feature   MCS (fragment): multiple cloning site
   1995..2079    +  CDS            large T antigen (fragment): large T antigen from SV40 (simian virus 40)
   2102..2223    +  polyA_signal   SV40 poly(A) signal: SV40 polyadenylation signal
   2257..2685    -  rep_origin     f1 ori (sequence partly withheld): f1 bacteriophage origin of replication; arrow indicates direction of (+) strand synthesis
   2712..2816    +  promoter       AmpR promoter: bla
   2818..3175    +  promoter       SV40 promoter: SV40 enhancer and early promoter
   3210..4004    +  CDS            NeoR/KanR: aminoglycoside phosphotransferase from Tn5; aph(3')-II (or nptII); confers resistance to neomycin, kanamycin, and G418 (Geneticin®)
   4025..4177    +  CDS            ble (fragment): BLE_KLEPN - Experimental evidence at protein level: Swiss-Prot protein existence level 1. Binding protein with a strong affinity to the bleomycin family of antibiotics. Binds to CL990; an antimitotic-antibiotic compound. From Klebsiella pneumoniae.
   4236..4283    +  polyA_signal   HSV TK poly(A) signal: herpes simplex virus thymidine kinase polyadenylation signal (Cole and Stacy, 1985)
   4374..4390    -  polyA_signal   bGH poly(A) signal (fragment): bovine growth hormone polyadenylation signal
   4612..5200    +  rep_origin     ori: high-copy-number ColE1/pMB1/pBR322/pUC origin of replication
>Addgene plasmid #148863 | pT7-MS2-HA-C1-HsZNF598_1-272_AH | addgene full sequence | sequence record 357819 | Addgene NGS Result
TAGTTATTAATAGTAATCAATTACGGGGTCATTAGTTCATAGCCCATATATGGAGTTCCGCGTTACATAA
CTTACGGTAAATGGCCCGCCTGGCTGACCGCCCAACGACCCCCGCCCATTGACGTCAATAATGACGTATG
TTCCCATAGTAACGCCAATAGGGACTTTCCATTGACGTCAATGGGTGGAGTATTTACGGTAAACTGCCCA
CTTGGCAGTACATCAAGTGTATCATATGCCAAGTACGCCCCCTATTGACGTCAATGACGGTAAATGGCCC
GCCTGGCATTATGCCCAGTACATGACCTTATGGGACTTTCCTACTTGGCAGTACATCTACGTATTAGTCA
TCGCTATTACCATGGTGATGCGGTTTTGGCAGTACATCAATGGGCGTGGATAGCGGTTTGACTCACGGGG
ATTTCCAAGTCTCCACCCCATTGACGTCAATGGGAGTTTGTTTTGGCACCAAAATCAACGGGACTTTCCA
AAATGTCGTAACAACTCCGCCCCATTGACGCAAATGGGCGGTAGGCGTGTACGGTGGGAGGTCTATATAA
GCAGAGCTCTCTGGCTAACTAGAGAACCCACTGCTTACTGGCTTATCGAAATTAATACGACTCACTATAG
GGAGACCCAAGCTCTAGCGCTACCGGTCGCCACCATGGCTTCTAACTTTACTCAGTTCGTTCTCGTCGAC
AATGGCGGAACTGGCGACGTGACTGTCGCCCCAAGCAACTTCGCTAACGGGGTCGCTGAATGGATCAGCT
CTAACTCGCGATCACAGGCTTACAAAGTAACCTGTAGCGTTCGTCAGAGCTCTGCGCAGAATCGCAAATA
CACCATCAAAGTCGAGGTGCCTAAAGTGGCAACCCAGACTGTTGGTGGTGAAGAGCTTCCTGTAGCCGGA
TGGAGATCTTACTTAAATATGGAACTAACCATTCCAATTTTCGCCACGAATTCCGACTGCGAGCTTATTG
TTAAGGCAATGCAAGGTCTCCTAAAAGATGGAAACCCGATTCCCTCGGCCATCGCGGCCAACTCCGGCAT
CTACGGAGGTGGAGGTGGATCTGGTGGATCTCCTCCACATATGGCTTACCCATACGATGTTCCAGATTAC
GCTCCTCCATCTCGAGCTATGGCGGCGGCGGGGGGCGCCGAGGGGCGGCGCGCGGCCCTGGAGGCGGCGG
CGGCGGCAGCTCCTGAGCGGGGAGGCGGGAGCTGCGTGCTGTGCTGCGGAGACCTGGAGGCCACGGCGCT
GGGCCGCTGCGACCACCCGGTGTGCTACCGCTGCTCTACCAAGATGCGGGTGCTCTGCGAGCAGCGCTAC
TGCGCCGTGTGCCGCGAGGAGCTGCGCCAGGTGGTCTTTGGGAAGAAGCTTCCTGCCTTTGCCACCATCC
CCATCCACCAGCTGCAGCATGAGAAGAAATATGATATCTACTTTGCAGATGGAAAGGTGTACGCATTGTA
CAGGCAGCTGCTGCAGCACGAGTGCCCGCGGTGCCCCGAGCTGCCACCTTTCAGCCTCTTCGGGGACCTG
GAGCAGCACATGCGGAGGCAGCATGAGCTCTTCTGCTGCCGTCTGTGCCTCCAGCACCTCCAGATCTTCA
CATATGAGCGCAAGTGGTACTCGCGCAAGGACCTGGCCCGGCATCGCATGCAGGGTGACCCCGATGACAC
GTCGCACCGTGGGCACCCGCTCTGCAAGTTCTGTGACGAGCGCTACCTGGACAATGATGAGCTGCTTAAG
CACCTGCGCCGCGACCACTACTTCTGCCACTTCTGCGACTCGGACGGGGCCCAGGACTACTACAGCGACT
ATGCCTACCTGCGTGAGCACTTCCGGGAGAAGCACTTTCTGTGTGAGGAAGGCCGCTGCAGCACGGAGCA
GTTCACCCACGCCTTCCGCACCGAGATCGACCTCAAGGCCCACAGGACGGCCTGCCACAGTCGCTAAGGT
ACCGCGGGCCCGGGATCCACCGGATCTAGATAACTGATCATAATCAGCCATACCACATTTGTAGAGGTTT
TACTTGCTTTAAAAAACCTCCCACACCTCCCCCTGAACCTGAAACATAAAATGAATGCAATTGTTGTTGT
TAACTTGTTTATTGCAGCTTATAATGGTTACAAATAAAGCAATAGCATCACAAATTTCACAAATAAAGCA
TTTTTTTCACTGCATTCTAGTTGTGGTTTGTCCAAACTCATCAATGTATCTTAACGCGTAAATTGTAAGC
GTTAATATTTTGTTAAAATTCGCGTTAAATTTTTGTTAAATCAGCTCATTTTTTAACCAATAGGCCGAAA
TCGGCAAAATCCCTTATAAATCAAAAGAATAGACCGAGATAGGGT
[37 nt withheld, positions 2356-2392]
AAAGAACGTGGACTCCAACGTCAAAGG
[49 nt withheld, positions 2420-2468]
T
[91 nt withheld, positions 2470-2560]
G
[124 nt withheld, positions 2562-2685]
CAGGTGGCACTTTTCGGGGAAATGTGCGCGGAACCCCTATTTGTTTATTTTTCTAAATACATTCAAATAT
GTATCCGCTCATGAGACAATAACCCTGATAAATGCTTCAATAATATTGAAAAAGGAAGAGTCCTGAGGCG
GAAAGAACCAGCTGTGGAATGTGTGTCAGTTAGGGTGTGGAAAGTCCCCAGGCTCCCCAGCAGGCAGAAG
TATGCAAAGCATGCATCTCAATTAGTCAGCAACCAGGTGTGGAAAGTCCCCAGGCTCCCCAGCAGGCAGA
AGTATGCAAAGCATGCATCTCAATTAGTCAGCAACCATAGTCCCGCCCCTAACTCCGCCCATCCCGCCCC
TAACTCCGCCCAGTTCCGCCCATTCTCCGCCCCATGGCTGACTAATTTTTTTTATTTATGCAGAGGCCGA
GGCCGCCTCGGCCTCTGAGCTATTCCAGAAGTAGTGAGGAGGCTTTTTTGGAGGCCTAGGCTTTTGCAAA
GATCGATCAAGAGACAGGATGAGGATCGTTTCGCATGATTGAACAAGATGGATTGCACGCAGGTTCTCCG
GCCGCTTGGGTGGAGAGGCTATTCGGCTATGACTGGGCACAACAGACAATCGGCTGCTCTGATGCCGCCG
TGTTCCGGCTGTCAGCGCAGGGGCGCCCGGTTCTTTTTGTCAAGACCGACCTGTCCGGTGCCCTGAATGA
ACTGCAAGACGAGGCAGCGCGGCTATCGTGGCTGGCCACGACGGGCGTTCCTTGCGCAGCTGTGCTCGAC
GTTGTCACTGAAGCGGGAAGGGACTGGCTGCTATTGGGCGAAGTGCCGGGGCAGGATCTCCTGTCATCTC
ACCTTGCTCCTGCCGAGAAAGTATCCATCATGGCTGATGCAATGCGGCGGCTGCATACGCTTGATCCGGC
TACCTGCCCATTCGACCACCAAGCGAAACATCGCATCGAGCGAGCACGTACTCGGATGGAAGCCGGTCTT
GTCGATCAGGATGATCTGGACGAAGAGCATCAGGGGCTCGCGCCAGCCGAACTGTTCGCCAGGCTCAAGG
CGAGCATGCCCGACGGCGAGGATCTCGTCGTGACCCATGGCGATGCCTGCTTGCCGAATATCATGGTGGA
AAATGGCCGCTTTTCTGGATTCATCGACTGTGGCCGGCTGGGTGTGGCGGACCGCTATCAGGACATAGCG
TTGGCTACCCGTGATATTGCTGAAGAGCTTGGCGGCGAATGGGCTGACCGCTTCCTCGTGCTTTACGGTA
TCGCCGCTCCCGATTCGCAGCGCATCGCCTTCTATCGCCTTCTTGACGAGTTCTTCTGAGCGGGACTCTG
GGGTTCGAAATGACCGACCAAGCGACGCCCAACCTGCCATCACGAGATTTCGATTCCACCGCCGCCTTCT
ATGAAAGGTTGGGCTTCGGAATCGTTTTCCGGGACGCCGGCTGGATGATCCTCCAGCGCGGGGATCTCAT
GCTGGAGTTCTTCGCCCACCCTAGGGGGAGGCTAACTGAAACACGGAAGGAGACAATACCGGAAGGAACC
CGCGCTATGACGGCAATAAAAAGACAGAATAAAACGCACGGTGTTGGGTCGTTTGTTCATAAACGCGGGG
TTCGGTCCCAGGGCTGGCACTCTGTCGATACCCCACCGAGACCCCATTGGGGCCAATACGCCCGCGTTTC
TTCCTTTTCCCCACCCCACCCCCCAAGTTCGGGTGAAGGCCCAGGGCTCGCAGCCAACGTCGGGGCGGCA
GGCCCTGCCATAGCCTCAGGTTACTCATATATACTTTAGATTGATTTAAAACTTCATTTTTAATTTAAAA
GGATCTAGGTGAAGATCCTTTTTGATAATCTCATGACCAAAATCCCTTAACGTGAGTTTTCGTTCCACTG
AGCGTCAGACCCCGTAGAAAAGATCAAAGGATCTTCTTGAGATCCTTTTTTTCTGCGCGTAATCTGCTGC
TTGCAAACAAAAAAACCACCGCTACCAGCGGTGGTTTGTTTGCCGGATCAAGAGCTACCAACTCTTTTTC
CGAAGGTAACTGGCTTCAGCAGAGCGCAGATACCAAATACTGTTCTTCTAGTGTAGCCGTAGTTAGGCCA
CCACTTCAAGAACTCTGTAGCACCGCCTACATACCTCGCTCTGCTAATCCTGTTACCAGTGGCTGCTGCC
AGTGGCGATAAGTCGTGTCTTACCGGGTTGGACTCAAGACGATAGTTACCGGATAAGGCGCAGCGGTCGG
GCTGAACGGGGGGTTCGTGCACACAGCCCAGCTTGGAGCGAACGACCTACACCGAACTGAGATACCTACA
GCGTGAGCTATGAGAAAGCGCCACGCTTCCCGAAGGGAGAAAGGCGGACAGGTATCCGGTAAGCGGCAGG
GTCGGAACAGGAGAGCGCACGAGGGAGCTTCCAGGGGGAAACGCCTGGTATCTTTATAGTCCTGTCGGGT
TTCGCCACCTCTGACTTGAGCGTCGATTTTTGTGATGCTCGTCAGGGGGGCGGAGCCTATGGAAAAACGC
CAGCAACGCGGCCTTTTTACGGTTCCTGGCCTTTTGCTGGCCTTTTGCTCACATGTTCTTTCCTGCGTTA
TCCCCTGATTCTGTGGATAACCGTATTACCGCCATGCAT
